Addgene plasmid #184568: pPbuCas13b-gRNA-NT
Purpose: Constitutive expression of single-spacer CRISPR array with non-targeting spacer for PbuCas13b in bacteria.
Depositing lab: Chase Beisel. Depositing organization: Helmholtz-Zentrum fuer Infektionsforschung (HZI). Publication: Anti-CRISPR prediction using deep learning reveals an inhibitor of Cas13b nucleases. Wandera KG, Alkhnbashi OS, Bassett HVI, Mitrofanov A, Hauns S, Migur A, Backofen R, Beisel CL. Mol Cell. 2022 May 24. pii: S1097-2765(22)00437-3. doi: 10.1016/j.molcel.2022.05.003. PubMed 35649413.
Backbone
  Vector backbone: pACYC184
  Backbone size w/o insert (bp): 4218
  Total vector size (bp): 4360
  Modifications to backbone: inserted single-spacer array including promoter in the tetracycline gene
  Vector type: Bacterial Expression, CRISPR, Synthetic Biology
Growth in bacteria
  Bacterial resistance: Chloramphenicol, 25 μg/mL
  Growth temperature: 37°C
  Growth strain: DH5alpha
  Copy number: Unknown
Gene/Insert
  Gene/Insert name: Constitutive expression of single-spacer CRISPR array witha nontargeting spacer for PbuCas13b in bacteria.
  gRNA/shRNA sequence: CTCGTATGTTGTGTGGAATTGTGAGCGGAT
  Species: Prevotella buccae
  Promoter: J23119
  Cloning method: Restriction Enzyme; 5′ cloning site BsaI (destroyed during cloning); 3′ cloning site BsaI (destroyed during cloning)
  Sequencing primers: 5′ gaaccttcgaaaaaccgccc; 3′ gacatcaccgatggggaagat
Terms and licenses: Academic/Nonprofit Terms; Industry Terms: Not Available to Industry
How to cite: pPbuCas13b-gRNA-NT was a gift from Chase Beisel (Addgene plasmid # 184568 ; http://n2t.net/addgene:184568 ; RRID:Addgene_184568)
