[The description below was written by a language model from this plasmid's Addgene catalogue record and pLannotate feature annotations shown in this document.]
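Description:
pPbuCas13b-gRNA-NT is a 4,360 bp bacterial expression plasmid built on the pACYC184 backbone that supplies a non-targeting guide RNA for the Cas13b nuclease of Prevotella buccae (PbuCas13b). It replicates from the medium-copy p15A origin, which is compatible with ColE1-type plasmids and so allows it to be maintained in E. coli alongside other constructs, for example ones carrying the nuclease or a target. Selection is by chloramphenicol, through the chloramphenicol acetyltransferase gene (CmR) and its native cat promoter. The annotation also picks up backbone remnants typical of pACYC184, including an IS1 fragment, a short RSF ori-like fragment and partial predicted E. coli open reading frames.

The payload is a small cassette inserted into the tetracycline resistance gene. In the feature table the TcR coding sequence is split into fragments, with the strong constitutive synthetic J23119 promoter lying between the first short fragment and the remainder. The insertion therefore interrupts the tetracycline efflux gene, leaving chloramphenicol as the recorded selection. J23119 drives a single-spacer CRISPR array, which is not itself annotated but would occupy the roughly 100 bp gap downstream of the promoter. The spacer was cloned through BsaI sites that were destroyed in the process. No Cas13b gene is present on this plasmid, so the nuclease must be provided separately.

Because the spacer is designated non-targeting, the construct serves as the negative control guide in bacterial PbuCas13b assays, giving a baseline against which targeting arrays are compared. It was deposited with work on computational prediction of anti-CRISPR proteins that identified an inhibitor of Cas13b nucleases.
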