Features (pLannotate 1.2.2; 13 found; start..end, strand, type, name):
    328..430     -  promoter       cat promoter: promoter of the E. coli cat gene encoding chloramphenicol acetyltransferase
    551..694     +  mobile_element IS1 (fragment): prokaryotic transposable element IS1
    813..868     -  rep_origin     RSF ori (fragment): Plasmids containing the RSF 1030 origin of replication can be propagated in E. coli cells that contain additional plasmids with compatible origins.
    956..1501    -  rep_origin     p15A ori: Plasmids containing the medium-copy-number p15A origin of replication can be propagated in E. coli cells that contain a second plasmid with the ColE1 origin.
   1613..1641    +  promoter       tet promoter: E. coli promoter for tetracycline efflux protein gene
   1689..1760    +  CDS            TcR (fragment): tetracycline efflux protein; tet; confers resistance to tetracycline
   1764..1798    +  promoter       J23119 promoter: bacterial promoter (Registry of Standard Biological Parts BBa J23119)
   1906..2994    +  CDS            TcR (fragment): tetracycline efflux protein; tet; confers resistance to tetracycline
   3236..3361    -  CDS            YPB1_ECOLX (fragment): Protein predicted: Swiss-Prot protein existence level 4. From Escherichia coli.
   3497..3590    +  CDS            TcR (fragment): tetracycline efflux protein; tet; confers resistance to tetracycline
   3587..3644    -  CDS            TcR (fragment): tetracycline efflux protein; tet; confers resistance to tetracycline
   3631..3729    +  CDS            YPB2_ECOLX (fragment): Protein predicted: Swiss-Prot protein existence level 4. From Escherichia coli.
   4028..327     -  CDS            CmR (across the origin): chloramphenicol acetyltransferase; cat; confers resistance to chloramphenicol
>Addgene plasmid #184568 | pPbuCas13b-gRNA-NT | addgene full sequence | sequence record 374001 | Addgene NGS Result
GTATTCACTCCAGAGCGATGAAAACGTTTCAGTTTGCTCATGGAAAACGGTGTAACAAGGGTGAACACTA
TCCCATATCACCAGCTCACCGTCTTTCATTGCCATACGGAATTCCGGATGAGCATTCATCAGGCGGGCAA
GAATGTGAATAAAGGCCGGATAAAACTTGTGCTTATTTTTCTTTACGGTCTTTAAAAAGGCCGTAATATC
CAGCTGAACGGTCTGGTTATAGGTACATTGAGCAACTGACTGAAATGCCTCAAAATGTTCTTTACGATGC
CATTGGGATATATCAACGGTGGTATATCCAGTGATTTTTTTCTCCATTTTAGCTTCCTTAGCTCCTGAAA
ATCTCGATAACTCAAAAAATACGCCCGGTAGTGATCTTATTTCATTATGGTGAAAGTTGGAACCTCTTAC
GTGCCGATCAACGTCTCATTTTCGCCAAAAGTTGGCCCAGGGCTTCCCGGTATCAACAGGGACACCAGGA
TTTATTTATTCTGCGAAGTGATCTTCCGTCACAGGTATTTATTCGGCGCAAAGTGCGTCGGGTGATGCTG
CCAACTTACTGATTTAGTGTATGATGGTGTTTTTGAGGTGCTCCAGTGGCTTCTGTTTCTATCAGCTGTC
CCTCCTGTTCAGCTACTGACGGGGTGGTGCGTAACGGCAAAAGCACCGCCGGACATCAGCGCTAGCGGAG
TGTATACTGGCTTACTATGTTGGCACTGATGAGGGTGTCAGTGAAGTGCTTCATGTGGCAGGAGAAAAAA
GGCTGCACCGGTGCGTCAGCAGAATATGTGATACAGGATATATTCCGCTTCCTCGCTCACTGACTCGCTA
CGCTCGGTCGTTCGACTGCGGCGAGCGGAAATGGCTTACGAACGGGGCGGAGATTTCCTGGAAGATGCCA
GGAAGATACTTAACAGGGAAGTGAGAGGGCCGCGGCAAAGCCGTTTTTCCATAGGCTCCGCCCCCCTGAC
AAGCATCACGAAATCTGACGCTCAAATCAGTGGTGGCGAAACCCGACAGGACTATAAAGATACCAGGCGT
TTCCCCCTGGCGGCTCCCTCGTGCGCTCTCCTGTTCCTGCCTTTCGGTTTACCGGTGTCATTCCGCTGTT
ATGGCCGCGTTTGTCTCATTCCACGCCTGACACTCAGTTCCGGGTAGGCAGTTCGCTCCAAGCTGGACTG
TATGCACGAACCCCCCGTTCAGTCCGACCGCTGCGCCTTATCCGGTAACTATCGTCTTGAGTCCAACCCG
GAAAGACATGCAAAAGCACCACTGGCAGCAGCCACTGGTAATTGATTTAGAGGAGTTAGTCTTGAAGTCA
TGCGCCGGTTAAGGCTAAACTGAAAGGACAAGTTTTGGTGACTGCGCTCCTCCAAGCCAGTTACCTCGGT
TCAAAGAGTTGGTAGCTCAGAGAACCTTCGAAAAACCGCCCTGCAAGGCGGTTTTTTCGTTTTCAGAGCA
AGAGATTACGCGCAGACCAAAACGATCTCAAGAAGATCATCTTATTAATCAGATAAAATATTTCTAGATT
TCAGTGCAATTTATCTCTTCAAATGTAGCACCTGAAGTCAGCCCCATACGATATAAGTTGTAATTCTCAT
GTTTGACAGCTTATCATCGATAAGCTTTAATGCGGTAGTTTATCACAGTTAAATTGCTAACGCAGTCAGG
CACCGTGTATGAAATCTAACAATGCGCTCATCGTCATCCTCGGCACCGTCACCCTGGATGCTGTAGGCAT
AGGCTTGGTTTAATTGACAGCTAGCTCAGTCCTAGGTATAATGCTAGCGCTGAGTTGCATCTGCCTTCTT
TTTGAAAGGTAAAAACAACCTCGTATGTTGTGTGGAATTGTGAGCGGATGTTGCATCTGCCTTCTTTTTG
AAAGGTAAAAACAACATCGTCCATTCCGACAGCATCGCCAGTCACTATGGCGTGCTGCTAGCGCTATATG
CGTTGATGCAATTTCTATGCGCACCCGTTCTCGGAGCACTGTCCGACCGCTTTGGCCGCCGCCCAGTCCT
GCTCGCTTCGCTACTTGGAGCCACTATCGACTACGCGATCATGGCGACCACACCCGTCCTGTGGATCCTC
TACGCCGGACGCATCGTGGCCGGCATCACCGGCGCCACAGGTGCGGTTGCTGGCGCCTATATCGCCGACA
TCACCGATGGGGAAGATCGGGCTCGCCACTTCGGGCTCATGAGCGCTTGTTTCGGCGTGGGTATGGTGGC
AGGCCCCGTGGCCGGGGGACTGTTGGGCGCCATCTCCTTGCATGCACCATTCCTTGCGGCGGCGGTGCTC
AACGGCCTCAACCTACTACTGGGCTGCTTCCTAATGCAGGAGTCGCATAAGGGAGAGCGTCGACCGATGC
CCTTGAGAGCCTTCAACCCAGTCAGCTCCTTCCGGTGGGCGCGGGGCATGACTATCGTCGCCGCACTTAT
GACTGTCTTCTTTATCATGCAACTCGTAGGACAGGTGCCGGCAGCGCTCTGGGTCATTTTCGGCGAGGAC
CGCTTTCGCTGGAGCGCGACGATGATCGGCCTGTCGCTTGCGGTATTCGGAATCTTGCACGCCCTCGCTC
AAGCCTTCGTCACTGGTCCCGCCACCAAACGTTTCGGCGAGAAGCAGGCCATTATCGCCGGCATGGCGGC
CGACGCGCTGGGCTACGTCTTGCTGGCGTTCGCGACGCGAGGCTGGATGGCCTTCCCCATTATGATTCTT
CTCGCTTCCGGCGGCATCGGGATGCCCGCGTTGCAGGCCATGCTGTCCAGGCAGGTAGATGACGACCATC
AGGGACAGCTTCAAGGATCGCTCGCGGCTCTTACCAGCCTAACTTCGATCATTGGACCGCTGATCGTCAC
GGCGATTTATGCCGCCTCGGCGAGCACATGGAACGGGTTGGCATGGATTGTAGGCGCCGCCCTATACCTT
GTCTGCCTCCCCGCGTTGCGTCGCGGTGCATGGAGCCGGGCCACCTCGACCTGAATGGAAGCCGGCGGCA
CCTCGCTAACGGATTCACCACTCCAAGAATTGGAGCCAATCAATTCTTGCGGAGAACTGTGAATGCGCAA
ACCAACCCTTGGCAGAACATATCCATCGCGTCCGCCATCTCCAGCAGCCGCACGCGGCGCATCTCGGGCA
GCGTTGGGTCCTGGCCACGGGTGCGCATGATCGTGCTCCTGTCGTTGAGGACCCGGCTAGGCTGGCGGGG
TTGCCTTACTGGTTAGCAGAATGAATCACCGATACGCGAGCGAACGTGAAGCGACTGCTGCTGCAAAACG
TCTGCGACCTGAGCAACAACATGAATGGTCTTCGGTTTCCGTGTTTCGTAAAGTCTGGAAACGCGGAAGT
CCCCTACGTGCTGCTGAAGTTGCCCGCAACAGAGAGTGGAACCAACCGGTGATACCACGATACTATGACT
GAGAGTCAACGCCATGAGCGGCCTCATTTCTTATTCTGAGTTACAACAGTCCGCACCGCTGCCGGTAGCT
CCTTCCGGTGGGCGCGGGGCATGACTATCGTCGCCGCACTTATGACTGTCTTCTTTATCATGCAACTCGT
AGGACAGGTGCCGGCAGCGCCCAACAGTCCCCCGGCCACGGGGCCTGCCACCATACCCACGCCGAAACAA
GCGCCCTGCACCATTATGTTCCGGATCTGCATCGCAGGATGCTGCTGGCTACCCTGTGGAACACCTACAT
CTGTATTAACGAAGCGCTAACCGTTTTTATCAGGCTCTGGGAGGCAGAATAAATGATCATATCGTCAATT
ATTACCTCCACGGGGAGAGCCTGAGCAAACTGGCCTCAGGCATTTGAGAAGCACACGGTCACACTGCTTC
CGGTAGTCAATAAACCGGTAAACCAGCAATAGACATAAGCGGCTATTTAACGACCCTGCCCTGAACCGAC
GACCGGGTCGAATTTGCTTTCGAATTTCTGCCATTCATCCGCTTATTATCACTTATTCAGGCGTAGCAAC
CAGGCGTTTAAGGGCACCAATAACTGCCTTAAAAAAATTACGCCCCGCCCTGCCACTCATCGCAGTACTG
TTGTAATTCATTAAGCATTCTGCCGACATGGAAGCCATCACAAACGGCATGATGAACCTGAATCGCCAGC
GGCATCAGCACCTTGTCGCCTTGCGTATAATATTTGCCCATGGTGAAAACGGGGGCGAAGAAGTTGTCCA
TATTGGCCACGTTTAAATCAAAACTGGTGAAACTCACCCAGGGATTGGCTGAGACGAAAAACATATTCTC
AATAAACCCTTTAGGGAAATAGGCCAGGTTTTCACCGTAACACGCCACATCTTGCGAATATATGTGTAGA
AACTGCCGGAAATCGTCGTG
